>Addgene plasmid #183272 | CROP_C9_Puro_BCL2 | addgene full sequence | sequence record 362607 | Addgene NGS Result
AGCGGATAACAATTTCACACAGGAAACAGCTATGACCATGATTACGCCAAGCGCGCAATTAACCCTCACT
AAAGGGAACAAAAGCTGGAGCTGCAAGCTTAATGTAGTCTTATGCAATACTCTTGTAGTCTTGCAACATG
GTAACGATGAGTTAGCAACATGCCTTACAAGGAGAGAAAAAGCACCGTGCATGCCGATTGGTGGAAGTAA
GGTGGTACGATCGTGCCTTATTAGGAAGGCAACAGACGGGTCTGACATGGATTGGACGAACCACTGAATT
GCCGCATTGCAGAGATATTGTATTTAAGTGCCTAGCTCGATACATAAACGGGTCTCTCTGGTTAGACCAG
ATCTGAGCCTGGGAGCTCTCTGGCTAACTAGGGAACCCACTGCTTAAGCCTCAATAAAGCTTGCCTTGAG
TGCTTCAAGTAGTGTGTGCCCGTCTGTTGTGTGACTCTGGTAACTAGAGATCCCTCAGACCCTTTTAGTC
AGTGTGGAAAATCTCTAGCAGTGGCGCCCGAACAGGGACTTGAAAGCGAAAGGGAAACCAGAGGAGCTCT
CTCGACGCAGGACTCGGCTTGCTGAAGCGCGCACGGCAAGAGGCGAGGGGCGGCGACTGGTGAGTACGCC
AAAAATTTTGACTAGCGGAGGCTAGAAGGAGAGAGATGGGTGCGAGAGCGTCAGTATTAAGCGGGGGAGA
ATTAGATCGCGATGGGAAAAAATTCGGTTAAGGCCAGGGGGAAAGAAAAAATATAAATTAAAACATATAG
TATGGGCAAGCAGGGAGCTAGAACGATTCGCAGTTAATCCTGGCCTGTTAGAAACATCAGAAGGCTGTAG
ACAAATACTGGGACAGCTACAACCATCCCTTCAGACAGGATCAGAAGAACTTAGATCATTATATAATACA
GTAGCAACCCTCTATTGTGTGCATCAAAGGATAGAGATAAAAGACACCAAGGAAGCTTTAGACAAGATAG
AGGAAGAGCAAAACAAAAGTAAGACCACCGCACAGCAAGCGGCCGCTGATCTTCAGACCTGGAGGAGGAG
ATATGAGGGACAATTGGAGAAGTGAATTATATAAATATAAAGTAGTAAAAATTGAACCATTAGGAGTAGC
ACCCACCAAGGCAAAGAGAAGAGTGGTGCAGAGAGAAAAAAGAGCAGTGGGAATAGGAGCTTTGTTCCTT
GGGTTCTTGGGAGCAGCAGGAAGCACTATGGGCGCAGCGTCAATGACGCTGACGGTACAGGCCAGACAAT
TATTGTCTGGTATAGTGCAGCAGCAGAACAATTTGCTGAGGGCTATTGAGGCGCAACAGCATCTGTTGCA
ACTCACAGTCTGGGGCATCAAGCAGCTCCAGGCAAGAATCCTGGCTGTGGAAAGATACCTAAAGGATCAA
CAGCTCCTGGGGATTTGGGGTTGCTCTGGAAAACTCATTTGCACCACTGCTGTGCCTTGGAATGCTAGTT
GGAGTAATAAATCTCTGGAACAGATTTGGAATCACACGACCTGGATGGAGTGGGACAGAGAAATTAACAA
TTACACAAGCTTAATACACTCCTTAATTGAAGAATCGCAAAACCAGCAAGAAAAGAATGAACAAGAATTA
TTGGAATTAGATAAATGGGCAAGTTTGTGGAATTGGTTTAACATAACAAATTGGCTGTGGTATATAAAAT
TATTCATAATGATAGTAGGAGGCTTGGTAGGTTTAAGAATAGTTTTTGCTGTACTTTCTATAGTGAATAG
AGTTAGGCAGGGATATTCACCATTATCGTTTCAGAATCTTGAGACAAATGGCAGTATTCATCCACAATTT
TAAAAGAAAAGGGGGGATTGGGGGGTACAGTGCAGGGGAAAGAATAGTAGACATAATAGCAACAGACATA
CAAACTAAAGAATTACAAAAACAAATTACAAAAATTCAAAATTTTCGGGTTTATTACAGGGACAGCAGAG
ATCCACTTTGGCGCCGGCTCGAGGGGGCCCGGGTGCAAAGATGGATAAAGTTTTAAACAGAGAGGAATCT
TTGCAGCTAATGGACCTTCTAGGTCTTGAAAGGAGTGGGAATTGGCTCCGTAGGTCTTGAAAGGAGTGGG
AATTGGCTCCGGTGCCCGTCAGTGGGCAGAGCGCACATCGCCCACAGTCCCCGAGAAGTTGGGGGGAGGG
GTCGGCAATTGATCCGGTGCCTAGAGAAGGTGGCGCGGGGTAAACTGGGAAAGTGATGTCGTGTACTGGC
TCCGCCTTTTTCCCGAGGGTGGGGGAGAACCGTATATAAGTGCAGTAGTCGCCGTGAACGTTCTTTTTCG
CAACGGGTTTGCCGCCAGAACACAGGACCGGTTCTAGAGCGCTGCCACCATGGACAAGAAGTACAGCATC
GGCCTGGACATCGGCACCAACTCTGTGGGCTGGGCCGTGATCACCGACGAGTACAAGGTGCCCAGCAAGA
AATTCAAGGTGCTGGGCAACACCGACCGGCACAGCATCAAGAAGAACCTGATCGGAGCCCTGCTGTTCGA
CAGCGGCGAAACAGCCGAGGCCACCCGGCTGAAGAGAACCGCCAGAAGAAGATACACCAGACGGAAGAAC
CGGATCTGCTATCTGCAAGAGATCTTCAGCAACGAGATGGCCAAGGTGGACGACAGCTTCTTCCACAGAC
TGGAAGAGTCCTTCCTGGTGGAAGAGGATAAGAAGCACGAGCGGCACCCCATCTTCGGCAACATCGTGGA
CGAGGTGGCCTACCACGAGAAGTACCCCACCATCTACCACCTGAGAAAGAAACTGGTGGACAGCACCGAC
AAGGCCGACCTGCGGCTGATCTATCTGGCCCTGGCCCACATGATCAAGTTCCGGGGCCACTTCCTGATCG
AGGGCGACCTGAACCCCGACAACAGCGACGTGGACAAGCTGTTCATCCAGCTGGTGCAGACCTACAACCA
GCTGTTCGAGGAAAACCCCATCAACGCCAGCGGCGTGGACGCCAAGGCCATCCTGTCTGCCAGACTGAGC
AAGAGCAGACGGCTGGAAAATCTGATCGCCCAGCTGCCCGGCGAGAAGAAGAATGGCCTGTTCGGAAACC
TGATTGCCCTGAGCCTGGGCCTGACCCCCAACTTCAAGAGCAACTTCGACCTGGCCGAGGATGCCAAACT
GCAGCTGAGCAAGGACACCTACGACGACGACCTGGACAACCTGCTGGCCCAGATCGGCGACCAGTACGCC
GACCTGTTTCTGGCCGCCAAGAACCTGTCCGACGCCATCCTGCTGAGCGACATCCTGAGAGTGAACACCG
AGATCACCAAGGCCCCCCTGAGCGCCTCTATGATCAAGAGATACGACGAGCACCACCAGGACCTGACCCT
GCTGAAAGCTCTCGTGCGGCAGCAGCTGCCTGAGAAGTACAAAGAGATTTTCTTCGACCAGAGCAAGAAC
GGCTACGCCGGCTACATTGACGGCGGAGCCAGCCAGGAAGAGTTCTACAAGTTCATCAAGCCCATCCTGG
AAAAGATGGACGGCACCGAGGAACTGCTCGTGAAGCTGAACAGAGAGGACCTGCTGCGGAAGCAGCGGAC
CTTCGACAACGGCAGCATCCCCCACCAGATCCACCTGGGAGAGCTGCACGCCATTCTGCGGCGGCAGGAA
GATTTTTACCCATTCCTGAAGGACAACCGGGAAAAGATCGAGAAGATCCTGACCTTCCGCATCCCCTACT
ACGTGGGCCCTCTGGCCAGGGGAAACAGCAGATTCGCCTGGATGACCAGAAAGAGCGAGGAAACCATCAC
CCCCTGGAACTTCGAGGAAGTGGTGGACAAGGGCGCTTCCGCCCAGAGCTTCATCGAGCGGATGACCAAC
TTCGATAAGAACCTGCCCAACGAGAAGGTGCTGCCCAAGCACAGCCTGCTGTACGAGTACTTCACCGTGT
ATAACGAGCTGACCAAAGTGAAATACGTGACCGAGGGAATGAGAAAGCCCGCCTTCCTGAGCGGCGAGCA
GAAAAAGGCCATCGTGGACCTGCTGTTCAAGACCAACCGGAAAGTGACCGTGAAGCAGCTGAAAGAGGAC
TACTTCAAGAAAATCGAGTGCTTCGACTCCGTGGAAATCTCCGGCGTGGAAGATCGGTTCAACGCCTCCC
TGGGCACATACCACGATCTGCTGAAAATTATCAAGGACAAGGACTTCCTGGACAATGAGGAAAACGAGGA
CATTCTGGAAGATATCGTGCTGACCCTGACACTGTTTGAGGACAGAGAGATGATCGAGGAACGGCTGAAA
ACCTATGCCCACCTGTTCGACGACAAAGTGATGAAGCAGCTGAAGCGGCGGAGATACACCGGCTGGGGCA
GGCTGAGCCGGAAGCTGATCAACGGCATCCGGGACAAGCAGTCCGGCAAGACAATCCTGGATTTCCTGAA
GTCCGACGGCTTCGCCAACAGAAACTTCATGCAGCTGATCCACGACGACAGCCTGACCTTTAAAGAGGAC
ATCCAGAAAGCCCAGGTGTCCGGCCAGGGCGATAGCCTGCACGAGCACATTGCCAATCTGGCCGGCAGCC
CCGCCATTAAGAAGGGCATCCTGCAGACAGTGAAGGTGGTGGACGAGCTCGTGAAAGTGATGGGCCGGCA
CAAGCCCGAGAACATCGTGATCGAAATGGCCAGAGAGAACCAGACCACCCAGAAGGGACAGAAGAACAGC
CGCGAGAGAATGAAGCGGATCGAAGAGGGCATCAAAGAGCTGGGCAGCCAGATCCTGAAAGAACACCCCG
TGGAAAACACCCAGCTGCAGAACGAGAAGCTGTACCTGTACTACCTGCAGAATGGGCGGGATATGTACGT
GGACCAGGAACTGGACATCAACCGGCTGTCCGACTACGATGTGGACCATATCGTGCCTCAGAGCTTTCTG
AAGGACGACTCCATCGACAACAAGGTGCTGACCAGAAGCGACAAGAACCGGGGCAAGAGCGACAACGTGC
CCTCCGAAGAGGTCGTGAAGAAGATGAAGAACTACTGGCGGCAGCTGCTGAACGCCAAGCTGATTACCCA
GAGAAAGTTCGACAATCTGACCAAGGCCGAGAGAGGCGGCCTGAGCGAACTGGATAAGGCCGGCTTCATC
AAGAGACAGCTGGTGGAAACCCGGCAGATCACAAAGCACGTGGCACAGATCCTGGACTCCCGGATGAACA
CTAAGTACGACGAGAATGACAAGCTGATCCGGGAAGTGAAAGTGATCACCCTGAAGTCCAAGCTGGTGTC
CGATTTCCGGAAGGATTTCCAGTTTTACAAAGTGCGCGAGATCAACAACTACCACCACGCCCACGACGCC
TACCTGAACGCCGTCGTGGGAACCGCCCTGATCAAAAAGTACCCTAAGCTGGAAAGCGAGTTCGTGTACG
GCGACTACAAGGTGTACGACGTGCGGAAGATGATCGCCAAGAGCGAGCAGGAAATCGGCAAGGCTACCGC
CAAGTACTTCTTCTACAGCAACATCATGAACTTTTTCAAGACCGAGATTACCCTGGCCAACGGCGAGATC
CGGAAGCGGCCTCTGATCGAGACAAACGGCGAAACCGGGGAGATCGTGTGGGATAAGGGCCGGGATTTTG
CCACCGTGCGGAAAGTGCTGAGCATGCCCCAAGTGAATATCGTGAAAAAGACCGAGGTGCAGACAGGCGG
CTTCAGCAAAGAGTCTATCCTGCCCAAGAGGAACAGCGATAAGCTGATCGCCAGAAAGAAGGACTGGGAC
CCTAAGAAGTACGGCGGCTTCGACAGCCCCACCGTGGCCTATTCTGTGCTGGTGGTGGCCAAAGTGGAAA
AGGGCAAGTCCAAGAAACTGAAGAGTGTGAAAGAGCTGCTGGGGATCACCATCATGGAAAGAAGCAGCTT
CGAGAAGAATCCCATCGACTTTCTGGAAGCCAAGGGCTACAAAGAAGTGAAAAAGGACCTGATCATCAAG
CTGCCTAAGTACTCCCTGTTCGAGCTGGAAAACGGCCGGAAGAGAATGCTGGCCTCTGCCGGCGAACTGC
AGAAGGGAAACGAACTGGCCCTGCCCTCCAAATATGTGAACTTCCTGTACCTGGCCAGCCACTATGAGAA
GCTGAAGGGCTCCCCCGAGGATAATGAGCAGAAACAGCTGTTTGTGGAACAGCACAAGCACTACCTGGAC
GAGATCATCGAGCAGATCAGCGAGTTCTCCAAGAGAGTGATCCTGGCCGACGCTAATCTGGACAAAGTGC
TGTCCGCCTACAACAAGCACCGGGATAAGCCCATCAGAGAGCAGGCCGAGAATATCATCCACCTGTTTAC
CCTGACCAATCTGGGAGCCCCTGCCGCCTTCAAGTACTTTGACACCACCATCGACCGGAAGAGGTACACC
AGCACCAAAGAGGTGCTGGACGCCACCCTGATCCACCAGAGCATCACCGGCCTGTACGAGACACGGATCG
ACCTGTCTCAGCTGGGAGGCGACAAGCGACCTGCCGCCACAAAGAAGGCTGGACAGGCTAAGAAGAAGAA
AGATTACAAAGACGATGACGATAAGGGATCCGGCGCAACAAACTTCTCTCTGCTGAAACAAGCCGGAGAT
GTCGAAGAGAATCCTGGACCGATGACCGAGTACAAGCCCACGGTGCGCCTCGCCACCCGCGACGACGTCC
CCAGGGCCGTACGCACCCTCGCCGCCGCGTTCGCCGACTACCCCGCCACGCGCCACACCGTCGATCCGGA
CCGCCACATCGAGCGGGTCACCGAGCTGCAAGAACTCTTCCTCACGCGCGTCGGGCTCGACATCGGCAAG
GTGTGGGTCGCGGACGACGGCGCCGCCGTGGCGGTCTGGACCACGCCGGAGAGCGTCGAAGCGGGGGCGG
TGTTCGCCGAGATCGGCCCGCGCATGGCCGAGTTGAGCGGTTCCCGGCTGGCCGCGCAGCAACAGATGGA
AGGCCTCCTGGCGCCGCACCGGCCCAAGGAGCCCGCGTGGTTCCTGGCCACCGTCGGAGTCTCGCCCGAC
CACCAGGGCAAGGGTCTGGGCAGCGCCGTCGTGCTCCCCGGAGTGGAGGCGGCCGAGCGCGCCGGGGTGC
CCGCCTTCCTGGAGACCTCCGCGCCCCGCAACCTCCCCTTCTACGAGCGGCTCGGCTTCACCGTCACCGC
CGACGTCGAGGTGCCCGAAGGACCGCGCACCTGGTGCATGACCCGCAAGCCCGGTGCCTGAACGCGTTAA
GTCGACAATCAACCTCTGGATTACAAAATTTGTGAAAGATTGACTGGTATTCTTAACTATGTTGCTCCTT
TTACGCTATGTGGATACGCTGCTTTAATGCCTTTGTATCATGCTATTGCTTCCCGTATGGCTTTCATTTT
CTCCTCCTTGTATAAATCCTGGTTGCTGTCTCTTTATGAGGAGTTGTGGCCCGTTGTCAGGCAACGTGGC
GTGGTGTGCACTGTGTTTGCTGACGCAACCCCCACTGGTTGGGGCATTGCCACCACCTGTCAGCTCCTTT
CCGGGACTTTCGCTTTCCCCCTCCCTATTGCCACGGCGGAACTCATCGCCGCCTGCCTTGCCCGCTGCTG
GACAGGGGCTCGGCTGTTGGGCACTGACAATTCCGTGGTGTTGTCGGGGAAATCATCGTCCTTTCCTTGG
CTGCTCGCCTGTGTTGCCACCTGGATTCTGCGCGGGACGTCCTTCTGCTACGTCCCTTCGGCCCTCAATC
CAGCGGACCTTCCTTCCCGCGGCCTGCTGCCGGCTCTGCGGCCTCTTCCGCGTCTTCGCCTTCGCCCTCA
GACGAGTCGGATCTCCCTTTGGGCCGCCTCCCCGCGTCGACTTTAAGACCAATGACTTACAAGGCAGCTG
TAGATCTTAGCCACTTTTTAAAAGAAAAGGGGGGACTGGAAGGGCTAATTCACTCCCAACGAAGACAAGA
TTTCACCATTATCGTTTCAGACCCACCTCCCAACCCCGAGGGGACCCAGAGAGGGCCTATTTCCCATGAT
TCCTTCATATTTGCATATACGATACAAGGCTGTTAGAGAGATAATTAGAATTAATTTGACTGTAAACACA
AAGATATTAGTACAAAATACGTGACGTAGAAAGTAATAATTTCTTGGGTAGTTTGCAGTTTTAAAATTAT
GTTTTAAAATGGACTATCATATGCTTACCGTAACTTGAAAGTATTTCGATTTCTTGGCTTTATATATCTT
GTGGAAAGGACGAAACACCGGCTGAGCGCAGGCCCCGCGGGTTTTAGAGCTAGAAATAGCAAGTTAAAAT
AAGGCTAGTCCGTTATCAACTTGAAAAAGTGGCACCGAGTCGGTGCTTTTTTAAGCTTGGCGTAACTAGA
TCTTGAGACACTGCTTTTTGCTTGTACTGGGTCTCTCTGGTTAGACCAGATCTGAGCCTGGGAGCTCTCT
GGCTAACTAGGGAACCCACTGCTTAAGCCTCAATAAAGCTTGCCTTGAGTGCTTCAAGTAGTGTGTGCCC
GTCTGTTGTGTGACTCTGGTAACTAGAGATCCCTCAGACCCTTTTAGTCAGTGTGGAAAATCTCTAGCAG
TACGTATAGTAGTTCATGTCATCTTATTATTCAGTATTTATAACTTGCAAAGAAATGAATATCAGAGAGT
GAGAGGAACTTGTTTATTGCAGCTTATAATGGTTACAAATAAAGCAATAGCATCACAAATTTCACAAATA
AAGCATTTTTTTCACTGCATTCTAGTTGTGGTTTGTCCAAACTCATCAATGTATCTTATCATGTCTGGCT
CTAGCTATCCCGCCCCTAACTCCGCCCATCCCGCCCCTAACTCCGCCCAGTTCCGCCCATTCTCCGCCCC
ATGGCTGACTAATTTTTTTTATTTATGCAGAGGCCGAGGCCGCCTCGGCCTCTGAGCTATTCCAGAAGTA
GTGAGGAGGCTTTTTTGGAGGCCTAGGGACGTACCCAATTCGCCCTATAGTGAGTCGTATTACGCGCGCT
CACTGGCCGTCGTTTTACAACGTCGTGACTGGGAAAACCCTGGCGTTACCCAACTTAATCGCCTTGCAGC
ACATCCCCCTTTCGCCAGCTGGCGTAATAGCGAAGAGGCCCGCACCGATCGCCCTTCCCAACAGTTGCGC
AGCCTGAATGGCGAATGGG
[124 nt withheld, positions 9120-9243]
C
[91 nt withheld, positions 9245-9335]
A
[49 nt withheld, positions 9337-9385]
CCTTTGACGTTGGAGTCCACGTTCTTT
[37 nt withheld, positions 9413-9449]
ACCCTATCTCGGTCTATTCTTTTGATTTATAAGGGATTTTGCCGATTTCGGCCTATTGGTTAAAAAATGA
GCTGATTTAACAAAAATTTAACGCGAATTTTAACAAAATATTAACGCTTACAATTTAGGTGGCACTTTTC
GGGGAAATGTGCGCGGAACCCCTATTTGTTTATTTTTCTAAATACATTCAAATATGTATCCGCTCATGAG
ACAATAACCCTGATAAATGCTTCAATAATATTGAAAAAGGAAGAGTATGAGTATTCAACATTTCCGTGTC
GCCCTTATTCCCTTTTTTGCGGCATTTTGCCTTCCTGTTTTTGCTCACCCAGAAACGCTGGTGAAAGTAA
AAGATGCTGAAGATCAGTTGGGTGCACGAGTGGGTTACATCGAACTGGATCTCAACAGCGGTAAGATCCT
TGAGAGTTTTCGCCCCGAAGAACGTTTTCCAATGATGAGCACTTTTAAAGTTCTGCTATGTGGCGCGGTA
TTATCCCGTATTGACGCCGGGCAAGAGCAACTCGGTCGCCGCATACACTATTCTCAGAATGACTTGGTTG
AGTACTCACCAGTCACAGAAAAGCATCTTACGGATGGCATGACAGTAAGAGAATTATGCAGTGCTGCCAT
AACCATGAGTGATAACACTGCGGCCAACTTACTTCTGACAACGATCGGAGGACCGAAGGAGCTAACCGCT
TTTTTGCACAACATGGGGGATCATGTAACTCGCCTTGATCGTTGGGAACCGGAGCTGAATGAAGCCATAC
CAAACGACGAGCGTGACACCACGATGCCTGTAGCAATGGCAACAACGTTGCGCAAACTATTAACTGGCGA
ACTACTTACTCTAGCTTCCCGGCAACAATTAATAGACTGGATGGAGGCGGATAAAGTTGCAGGACCACTT
CTGCGCTCGGCCCTTCCGGCTGGCTGGTTTATTGCTGATAAATCTGGAGCCGGTGAGCGTGGGTCTCGCG
GTATCATTGCAGCACTGGGGCCAGATGGTAAGCCCTCCCGTATCGTAGTTATCTACACGACGGGGAGTCA
GGCAACTATGGATGAACGAAATAGACAGATCGCTGAGATAGGTGCCTCACTGATTAAGCATTGGTAACTG
TCAGACCAAGTTTACTCATATATACTTTAGATTGATTTAAAACTTCATTTTTAATTTAAAAGGATCTAGG
TGAAGATCCTTTTTGATAATCTCATGACCAAAATCCCTTAACGTGAGTTTTCGTTCCACTGAGCGTCAGA
CCCCGTAGAAAAGATCAAAGGATCTTCTTGAGATCCTTTTTTTCTGCGCGTAATCTGCTGCTTGCAAACA
AAAAAACCACCGCTACCAGCGGTGGTTTGTTTGCCGGATCAAGAGCTACCAACTCTTTTTCCGAAGGTAA
CTGGCTTCAGCAGAGCGCAGATACCAAATACTGTTCTTCTAGTGTAGCCGTAGTTAGGCCACCACTTCAA
GAACTCTGTAGCACCGCCTACATACCTCGCTCTGCTAATCCTGTTACCAGTGGCTGCTGCCAGTGGCGAT
AAGTCGTGTCTTACCGGGTTGGACTCAAGACGATAGTTACCGGATAAGGCGCAGCGGTCGGGCTGAACGG
GGGGTTCGTGCACACAGCCCAGCTTGGAGCGAACGACCTACACCGAACTGAGATACCTACAGCGTGAGCT
ATGAGAAAGCGCCACGCTTCCCGAAGGGAGAAAGGCGGACAGGTATCCGGTAAGCGGCAGGGTCGGAACA
GGAGAGCGCACGAGGGAGCTTCCAGGGGGAAACGCCTGGTATCTTTATAGTCCTGTCGGGTTTCGCCACC
TCTGACTTGAGCGTCGATTTTTGTGATGCTCGTCAGGGGGGCGGAGCCTATGGAAAAACGCCAGCAACGC
GGCCTTTTTACGGTTCCTGGCCTTTTGCTGGCCTTTTGCTCACATGTTCTTTCCTGCGTTATCCCCTGAT
TCTGTGGATAACCGTATTACCGCCTTTGAGTGAGCTGATACCGCTCGCCGCAGCCGAACGACCGAGCGCA
GCGAGTCAGTGAGCGAGGAAGCGGAAGAGCGCCCAATACGCAAACCGCCTCTCCCCGCGCGTTGGCCGAT
TCATTAATGCAGCTGGCACGACAGGTTTCCCGACTGGAAAGCGGGCAGTGAGCGCAACGCAATTAATGTG
AGTTAGCTCACTCATTAGGCACCCCAGGCTTTACACTTTATGCTTCCGGCTCGTATGTTGTGTGGAATTG
TG
Features (pLannotate 1.2.2; 30 found; start..end, strand, type, name):
     57..75      +  promoter       T3 promoter: promoter for bacteriophage T3 RNA polymerase
    103..329     +  promoter       RSV promoter: Rous sarcoma virus enhancer/promoter
    330..510     +  LTR            5' LTR (truncated): truncated 5' long terminal repeat (LTR) from HIV-1
    557..682     +  misc_feature   HIV-1 Ψ: packaging signal of human immunodeficiency virus type 1
    666..1029    +  CDS            HIV-1 gag (fragment): gag protein from human immunodeficiency virus 1; gag
   1175..1408    +  misc_feature   RRE: The Rev response element (RRE) of HIV-1 allows for Rev-dependent mRNA export from the nucleus to the cytoplasm.
   1818..1935    +  misc_feature   cPPT/CTS: central polypurine tract and central termination sequence of HIV-1
   2001..2067    +  CDS            small t antigen (fragment): SV40 (simian virus 40) small t antigen
   2081..2098    +  CDS            small t antigen (fragment): SV40 (simian virus 40) small t antigen
   2124..2335    +  promoter       EF-1α core promoter: core promoter for human elongation factor EF-1α
   2360..6463    +  CDS            Cas9: Cas9 (Csn1) endonuclease from the Streptococcus pyogenes Type II CRISPR/Cas system generates RNA-guided double strand breaks in DNA
   6602..7201    +  CDS            PuroR (fragment): puromycin N-acetyltransferase; pac from Streptomyces; confers resistance to puromycin
   7217..7805    +  misc_feature   WPRE: woodchuck hepatitis virus posttranscriptional regulatory element
   7801..7911    +  CDS            nef (fragment): NEF_HV1LA - Experimental evidence at protein level: Swiss-Prot protein existence level 1. Extracellular Nef protein targets CD4(+) T-lymphocytes for apoptosis by interacting with CXCR4 surface receptors. From Human immunodeficiency virus type 1 group M subtype B (isolate Lai) (HIV-1).
   7931..7957    +  CDS            Rev (fragment): human immunodeficiency virus 1 (HIV-1) Rev protein; rev; enhances nuclear export of unspliced and incompletely spliced viral mRNAs
   7961..8201    +  promoter       U6 promoter: RNA polymerase III promoter for human U6 snRNA
   8231..8306    +  misc_RNA       gRNA scaffold: guide RNA scaffold for the Streptococcus pyogenes CRISPR/Cas9 system
   8359..8539    +  LTR            5' LTR (truncated): truncated 5' long terminal repeat (LTR) from HIV-1
   8617..8738    +  polyA_signal   SV40 poly(A) signal: SV40 polyadenylation signal
   8778..8913    +  rep_origin     SV40 ori: SV40 origin of replication
   8934..8952    -  promoter       T7 promoter: promoter for bacteriophage T7 RNA polymerase
   8960..9115    +  CDS            lacZα (fragment): LacZα fragment of β-galactosidase; lacZ fragment
   9120..9548    +  rep_origin     f1 ori (sequence partly withheld): f1 bacteriophage origin of replication; arrow indicates direction of (+) strand synthesis
   9601..9705    +  promoter       AmpR promoter: bla
   9706..10566   +  CDS            AmpR: β-lactamase; bla; confers resistance to ampicillin, carbenicillin, and related antibiotics
  10737..11325   +  rep_origin     ori: high-copy-number ColE1/pMB1/pBR322/pUC origin of replication
  11508..11600   +  CDS            lacI (fragment): lac repressor; lacI; The lac repressor binds to the lac operator to inhibit transcription in E. coli. This inhibition can be relieved by adding lactose or isopropyl-β-D-thiogalactopyranoside (IPTG).
  11613..11634   +  protein_bind   CAP binding site: CAP binding activates transcription in the presence of cAMP. E. coli catabolite activator protein
  11649..11679   +  promoter       lac promoter: promoter for the E. coli lac operon
  11683..14      +  protein_bind   lac operator (fragment) (across the origin): The lac repressor binds to the lac operator to inhibit transcription in E. coli. This inhibition can be relieved by adding lactose or isopropyl-β-D-thiogalactopyranoside (IPTG). lac repressor encoded by lacI
