[The description below was written by a language model from this plasmid's Addgene catalogue record and pLannotate feature annotations shown in this document.]
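Description:
CROP_C9_Puro_BCL2 is an all-in-one lentiviral CRISPR knockout plasmid built on the CROPseq backbone, carrying both Cas9 and a single guide RNA directed against the BCL2 gene. In bacteria it is maintained through a high-copy ColE1/pUC-type origin and selected with ampicillin via the β-lactamase gene; an f1 origin and remnants of a lac/lacZα cloning region, flanked by T3 and T7 promoters, are also present in the backbone. The annotated sequence is about 11.7 kb.

The viral portion follows a third-generation design. An RSV promoter drives a truncated HIV-1 5' LTR, followed by the Ψ packaging signal with a gag fragment, the Rev response element for nuclear export of the genomic RNA, and the cPPT/CTS. Inside the transfer cassette, an EF-1α core promoter drives Streptococcus pyogenes Cas9, followed in the same orientation by a puromycin N-acetyltransferase coding sequence. The gap between the two reading frames suggests a linker or self-cleaving peptide, but none is annotated in the record. A WPRE downstream enhances transcript expression.

The human U6 promoter, the BCL2 spacer and the Cas9 gRNA scaffold lie after the WPRE, immediately upstream of the truncated 3' LTR element. This matches the CROPseq arrangement, in which the guide cassette sits within the 3' LTR region and is copied to the 5' end during reverse transcription. The guide is then also carried on the polyadenylated Pol II transcript, where it can be read out by RNA sequencing. An SV40 poly(A) signal and SV40 origin follow the LTR.

The construct allows single-vector delivery of Cas9 and guide to mammalian cells with puromycin selection, for BCL2 knockout. The associated work concerns screening cancer vulnerabilities in engineered ex vivo cultures.
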