Addgene plasmid #183272: CROP_C9_Puro_BCL2
Purpose: All-in-One CRISPRko system with a guide RNA that targets BCL2 gene
Depositing lab: Prashant Mali. Depositing organization: University of California, San Diego (UCSD). Publication: Integrated genome and tissue engineering enables screening of cancer vulnerabilities in physiologically relevant perfusable ex vivo cultures. Hu M, Lei XY, Larson JD, McAlonis M, Ford K, McDonald D, Mach K, Rusert JM, Wechsler-Reya RJ, Mali P. Biomaterials. 2022 Jan;280:121276. doi: 10.1016/j.biomaterials.2021.121276. Epub 2021 Dec 2. PubMed 34890975.
Backbone
  Vector backbone: CROPseq
  Vector type: Lentiviral
Growth in bacteria
  Bacterial resistance: Ampicillin, 100 μg/mL
  Growth temperature: 37°C
  Growth strain: NEB Stable
  Copy number: High Copy
Gene/Insert
  Gene/Insert name: BCL2
  gRNA/shRNA sequence: GCTGAGCGCAGGCCCCGCGG
  Species: Synthetic
  Cloning method: Gibson Cloning
Terms and licenses: Academic/Nonprofit Terms; Industry Terms: Not Available to Industry
How to cite: CROP_C9_Puro_BCL2 was a gift from Prashant Mali (Addgene plasmid # 183272 ; http://n2t.net/addgene:183272 ; RRID:Addgene_183272)
